>Addgene plasmid #160394 | JD630 | depositor full sequence | sequence record 310599 | JD630 sequence 3774 bps
CTTTCCTGCGTTATCCCCTGATTCTGTGGATAACCGTATTACCGCCTTTGAGTGAGCTGATACCGCTCGC
CGCAGCCGAACGACCGAGCGCAGCGAGTCAGTGAGCGAGGAAGCGGAAGAGCGCCCAATACGCAAACCGC
CTCTCCCCGCGCGTTGGCCGATTCATTAATGCAGCTGGCACGACAGGTTTCCCGACTGGAAAGCGGGCAG
TGAGCGCAACGCAATTAATACGCGTACCGCTAGCCAGGAAGAGTTTGTAGAAACGCAAAAAGGCCATCCG
TCAGGATGGCCTTCTGCTTAGTTTGATGCCTGGCAGTTTATGGCGGGCGTCCTGCCCGCCACCCTCCGGG
CCGTTGCTTCACAACGTTCAAATCCGCTCCCGGCGGATTTGTCCTACTCAGGAGAGCGTTCACCGACAAA
CAACAGATAAAACGAAAGGCCCAGTCTTCCGACTGAGCCTTTCGTTTTATTTGATGCCTGGCAGTTCCCT
ACTCTCGCGTTAACGCTAGCATGGATGTTTTCCCAGTCACGACGTTGTAAAACGACGGCCAGTCTTAAGC
TCGGGCCCCAAATAATGATTTTATTTTGACTGATAGTGACCTGTTCGTTGCAACACATTGATGAGCAATG
CTTTTTTATAATGCCAACTTTGTACAAAAAAGCTGCCACCATGAAGCAAAGCTTTGTGGGGGTTTCTTCA
CAAACAGAGGCTGAGACAAGAGCCAGAGAGAGTGACACACAGACACACCCACAAAGGAACCTCAGTCACT
GTCCCCAAAAACATCCTCAAAACTTGCAAAGAACCCAAAATGGTGGGTCTGTTGGGGGGGCATCAATGGC
AACAGGGATGATGGTGAGGTCATCACCATTCACAGTGTCTCAGTGGCAGGAGCTGGAGCATCAAGCTTTG
ATCTTTAAGTATCTAATGGCAGGACTACCCGTCCCACCTGATCTTGTGCTTCCTATTCAGAAGAGCTTTG
AATCTATGTCTTCTAGGTTCTTCCACCATCCTACCATGGGTTACTGTTCCTTCTATGGGAAGAAGGTGGA
CCCGGAGCCAGGTAGATGCCGGAGGACTGATGGCAAGAAATGGAGGTGCTCCAAAGACGCCTACCCGGAC
TCCAAGTACTGTGAGCGCCACATGCACCGTGGCCGCAACCGTTCAAGAAAGCCTGTGGAATCACAAACTA
CTACACAGTCTTCTTCGACTGTGACTTCACTAACTGTCACTGGAGGCAGTGGCAGTGGAGCCGGGACCTT
CCAGAACCTTCCCCTGCAAAACTTCAATAACCCCCAAGGCGGCCCGGGGTCCGGAACCAACCAATCCCAA
TTCCATATGGAGCCCATTCCCTATGGCATTCCTAATAAAGATTACAGGTATCTTCATGGACTTAAACCCG
AGGTAGGCGAACATAGTTTCTTCTCTGAAGCTTCAGGAAGCAACAGGGGTCTTCAGATGGACTCGCCTTT
GGACAGCACATGGCCTCTGATGCCATCACGGGTCTCATCATTCCCCCCATCAAAATCAAGTGAAAACTCC
ATCTTGCAGAGTGACTACCCCCAGCATTCGTTCTTCAGCAGCGAATTTGCGTCGGGAGAGGTTGTGAAAC
AGGAGGGTCAGTCTCTCCGTCCTTTCTTTGACGAGTGGCCTAAAACCAGAGACTCCTGGTCCGGCCTTGA
GGAAGAGAGGTCCAACCAGACCTCATTCTCCACAACCCAGCTCTCAATTTCGATCCCAATGGCCTCCTCT
GACTTCTCAACAACCAGCTCTCGGTCTCCCCACGATAACGCGGCCGCTGCCATGCAGCCCATGATGGCAG
CCTATTACCCCAGCAACGTCACCACTGATCACATTCAGCAGTATCTTGATGAAAACAAGTCATTGATTCT
GAAGATTGTTGAGAGCCAGAATTCAGGAAAATTGACTGAATGTGCAGAGAACCAGGCAAGACTACAGAGA
AACCTCATGTACCTGGCTGCAATCGCTGATTCTCAACCCCAACCACCCACCATGCATGCTCAGTTCCCTC
CTAGTGGCATTGTTCAGCCAGGAGCTCACTACATGCAGCACCAACAAGCTCAACAAATGACACCACAGTC
GCTCCTGGCTGCACGCTCCTCCATGCTGTACTCCCAACAACCATTTTCGGCCCTGCAACAACAACAAGCC
ATCCATAGCCAGCTTGGCATGGGCTCTGGTGGAAGTGCAGGACTTCACATGCTGCAAAGCGAGGGGAGTA
ATCCAGGAGGCAATGGAACACTGGGGACTGATATGGGAAATGCAGAAGGGCGAGGAGGGAACTCAGGAGG
TCAGGGTGGGGATGGAGGTGAGACTCTTTACTTGAAAGCTGCTGAAGATGGGAATTGACGTTCAGCTTTC
TTGTACAAAGTTGGCATTATAAGAAAGCATTGCTTATCAATTTGTTGCAACGAACAGGTCACTATCAGTC
AAAATAAAATCATTATTTGCCATCCAGCTGATATCCCCTATAGTGAGTCGTATTACATGGTCATAGCTGT
TTCCTGGCAGCTCTGGCCCGTGTCTCAAAATCTCTGATGTTACATTGCACAAGATAAAATAATATCATCA
TGATCAGTCCTGCTCCTCGGCCACGAAGTGCACGCAGTTGCCGGCCGGGTCGCGCAGGGCGAACTCCCGC
CCCCACGGCTGCTCGCCGATCTCGGTCATGGCCGGCCCGGAGGCGTCCCGGAAGTTCGTGGACACGACCT
CCGACCACTCGGCGTACAGCTCGTCCAGGCCGCGCACCCACACCCAGGCCAGGGTGTTGTCCGGCACCAC
CTGGTCCTGGACCGCGCTGATGAACAGGGTCACGTCGTCCCGGACCACACCGGCGAAGTCGTCCTCCACG
AAGTCCCGGGAGAACCCGAGCCGGTCGGTCCAGAACTCGACCGCTCCGGCGACGTCGCGCGCGGTGAGCA
CCGGAACGGCACTGGTCAACTTGGCCATGGTTTAGTTCCTCACCTTGTCGTATTATACTATGCCGATATA
CTATGCCGATGATTAATTGTCAACACGTGCTGATCATGACCAAAATCCCTTAACGTGAGTTACGCGTCGT
TCCACTGAGCGTCAGACCCCGTAGAAAAGATCAAAGGATCTTCTTGAGATCCTTTTTTTCTGCGCGTAAT
CTGCTGCTTGCAAACAAAAAAACCACCGCTACCAGCGGTGGTTTGTTTGCCGGATCAAGAGCTACCAACT
CTTTTTCCGAAGGTAACTGGCTTCAGCAGAGCGCAGATACCAAATACTGTTCTTCTAGTGTAGCCGTAGT
TAGGCCACCACTTCAAGAACTCTGTAGCACCGCCTACATACCTCGCTCTGCTAATCCTGTTACCAGTGGC
TGCTGCCAGTGGCGATAAGTCGTGTCTTACCGGGTTGGACTCAAGACGATAGTTACCGGATAAGGCGCAG
CGGTCGGGCTGAACGGGGGGTTCGTGCACACAGCCCAGCTTGGAGCGAACGACCTACACCGAACTGAGAT
ACCTACAGCGTGAGCTATGAGAAAGCGCCACGCTTCCCGAAGGGAGAAAGGCGGACAGGTATCCGGTAAG
CGGCAGGGTCGGAACAGGAGAGCGCACGAGGGAGCTTCCAGGGGGAAACGCCTGGTATCTTTATAGTCCT
GTCGGGTTTCGCCACCTCTGACTTGAGCGTCGATTTTTGTGATGCTCGTCAGGGGGGCGGAGCCTATGGA
AAAACGCCAGCAACGCGGCCTTTTTACGGTTCCTGGCCTTTTGCTGGCCTTTTGCTCACATGTT
Features (pLannotate 1.2.2; 12 found; start..end, strand, type, name):
    121..213     +  CDS            lacI (fragment): lac repressor; lacI; The lac repressor binds to the lac operator to inhibit transcription in E. coli. This inhibition can be relieved by adding lactose or isopropyl-β-D-thiogalactopyranoside (IPTG).
    268..295     -  terminator     rrnB T2 terminator: transcription terminator T2 from the E. coli rrnB gene
    427..470     +  terminator     rrnB T1 terminator: Escherichia coli rrnB; transcription terminator T1 from the E. coli rrnB gene
    517..553     -  CDS            lacZα (fragment): LacZα fragment of β-galactosidase; lacZ fragment
    569..665     +  protein_bind   attL2: mutant version of attL; recombination site for the Gateway® LR reaction LR Clonase™
    866..1789    +  CDS            GRF1 (fragment): GRF1_MAIZE - Also known as GRF6 From Zea mays (Maize).
   1802..2365    +  CDS            GIF1 (fragment): GIF1_ARATH - Also known as AN3 From Arabidopsis thaliana (Mouse-ear cress).
   2373..2469    -  protein_bind   attL2: mutant version of attL; recombination site for the Gateway® LR reaction LR Clonase™
   2487..2505    -  promoter       T7 promoter: promoter for bacteriophage T7 RNA polymerase
   2594..2968    -  CDS            BleoR: antibiotic-binding protein; Sh ble from Streptoalloteichus hindustanus; confers resistance to bleomycin, phleomycin, and Zeocin™
   2987..3034    -  promoter       EM7 promoter: synthetic bacterial promoter&nbsp
   3124..3712    +  rep_origin     ori: high-copy-number ColE1/pMB1/pBR322/pUC origin of replication
