>Addgene plasmid #160394 | JD630 | addgene full sequence | sequence record 317245 | Addgene NGS Result
TTTTACGGTTCCTGGCCTTTTGCTGGCCTTTTGCTCACATGTTCTTTCCTGCGTTATCCCCTGATTCTGT
GGATAACCGTATTACCGCCTTTGAGTGAGCTGATACCGCTCGCCGCAGCCGAACGACCGAGCGCAGCGAG
TCAGTGAGCGAGGAAGCGGAAGAGCGCCCAATACGCAAACCGCCTCTCCCCGCGCGTTGGCCGATTCATT
AATGCAGCTGGCACGACAGGTTTCCCGACTGGAAAGCGGGCAGTGAGCGCAACGCAATTAATACGCGTAC
CGCTAGCCAGGAAGAGTTTGTAGAAACGCAAAAAGGCCATCCGTCAGGATGGCCTTCTGCTTAGTTTGAT
GCCTGGCAGTTTATGGCGGGCGTCCTGCCCGCCACCCTCCGGGCCGTTGCTTCACAACGTTCAAATCCGC
TCCCGGCGGATTTGTCCTACTCAGGAGAGCGTTCACCGACAAACAACAGATAAAACGAAAGGCCCAGTCT
TCCGACTGAGCCTTTCGTTTTATTTGATGCCTGGCAGTTCCCTACTCTCGCGTTAACGCTAGCATGGATG
TTTTCCCAGTCACGACGTTGTAAAACGACGGCCAGTCTTAAGCTCGGGCCCCAAATAATGATTTTATTTT
GACTGATAGTGACCTGTTCGTTGCAACAAATTGATGAGCAATGCTTTTTTATAATGCCAACTTTGTACAA
AAAAGCTGCCACCATGAAGCAAAGCTTTGTGGGGGTTTCTTCACAAACAGAGGCTGAGACAAGAGCCAGA
GAGAGTGACACACAGACACACCCACAAAGGAACCTCAGTCACTGTCCCCAAAAACATCCTCAAAACTTGC
AAAGAACCCAAAATGGTGGGTCTGTTGGGGGGGCATCAATGGCAACAGGGATGATGGTGAGGTCATCACC
ATTCACAGTGTCTCAGTGGCAGGAGCTGGAGCATCAAGCTTTGATCTTTAAGTATCTAATGGCAGGACTA
CCCGTCCCACCTGATCTTGTGCTTCCTATTCAGAAGAGCTTTGAATCTATGTCTTCTAGGTTCTTCCACC
ATCCTACCATGGGTTACTGTTCCTTCTATGGGAAGAAGGTGGACCCGGAGCCAGGTAGATGCCGGAGGAC
TGATGGCAAGAAATGGAGGTGCTCCAAAGACGCCTACCCGGACTCCAAGTACTGTGAGCGCCACATGCAC
CGTGGCCGCAACCGTTCAAGAAAGCCTGTGGAATCACAAACTACTACACAGTCTTCTTCGACTGTGACTT
CACTAACTGTCACTGGAGGCAGTGGCAGTGGAGCCGGGACCTTCCAGAACCTTCCCCTGCAAAACTTCAA
TAACCCCCAAGGCGGCCCGGGGTCCGGAACCAACCAATCCCAATTCCATATGGAGCCCATTCCCTATGGC
ATTCCTAATAAAGATTACAGGTATCTTCATGGACTTAAACCCGAGGTAGGCGAACATAGTTTCTTCTCTG
AAGCTTCAGGAAGCAACAGGGGTCTTCAGATGGACTCGCCTTTGGACAGCACATGGCCTCTGATGCCATC
ACGGGTCTCATCATTCCCCCCATCAAAATCAAGTGAAAACTCCATCTTGCAGAGTGACTACCCCCAGCAT
TCGTTCTTCAGCAGCGAATTTGCGTCGGGAGAGGTTGTGAAACAGGAGGGTCAGTCTCTCCGTCCTTTCT
TTGACGAGTGGCCTAAAACCAGAGACTCCTGGTCCGGCCTTGAGGAAGAGAGGTCCAACCAGACCTCATT
CTCCACAACCCAGCTCTCAATTTCGATCCCAATGGCCTCCTCTGACTTCTCAACAACCAGCTCTCGGTCT
CCCCACGATAACGCGGCCGCTGCCATGCAGCCCATGATGGCAGCCTATTACCCCAGCAACGTCACCACTG
ATCACATTCAGCAGTATCTTGATGAAAACAAGTCATTGATTCTGAAGATTGTTGAGAGCCAGAATTCAGG
AAAATTGACTGAATGTGCAGAGAACCAGGCAAGACTACAGAGAAACCTCATGTACCTGGCTGCAATCGCT
GATTCTCAACCCCAACCACCCACCATGCATGCTCAGTTCCCTCCTAGTGGCATTGTTCAGCCAGGAGCTC
ACTACATGCAGCACCAACAAGCTCAACAAATGACACCACAGTCGCTCCTGGCTGCACGCTCCTCCATGCT
GTACTCCCAACAACCATTTTCGGCCCTGCAACAACAACAAGCCATCCATAGCCAGCTTGGCATGGGCTCT
GGTGGAAGTGCAGGACTTCACATGCTGCAAAGCGAGGGGAGTAATCCAGGAGGCAATGGAACACTGGGGA
CTGATATGGGAAATGCAGAAGGGCGAGGAGGGAACTCAGGAGGTCAGGGTGGGGATGGAGGTGAGACTCT
TTACTTGAAAGCTGCTGAAGATGGGAATTGACGTTCAGCTTTCTTGTACAAAGTTGGCATTATAAGAAAG
CATTGCTTATCAATTTGTTGCAACGAACAGGTCACTATCAGTCAAAATAAAATCATTATTTGCCATCCAG
CTGATATCCCCTATAGTGAGTCGTATTACATGGTCATAGCTGTTTCCTGGCAGCTCTGGCCCGTGTCTCA
AAATCTCTGATGTTACATTGCACAAGATAAAAATATATCATCATGATCAGTCCTGCTCCTCGGCCACGAA
GTGCACGCAGTTGCCGGCCGGGTCGCGCAGGGCGAACTCCCGCCCCCACGGCTGCTCGCCGATCTCGGTC
ATGGCCGGCCCGGAGGCGTCCCGGAAGTTCGTGGACACGACCTCCGACCACTCGGCGTACAGCTCGTCCA
GGCCGCGCACCCACACCCAGGCCAGGGTGTTGTCCGGCACCACCTGGTCCTGGACCGCGCTGATGAACAG
GGTCACGTCGTCCCGGACCACACCGGCGAAGTCGTCCTCCACGAAGTCCCGGGAGAACCCGAGCCGGTCG
GTCCAGAACTCGACCGCTCCGGCGACGTCGCGCGCGGTGAGCACCGGAACGGCACTGGTCAACTTGGCCA
TGGTTTAGTTCCTCACCTTGTCGTATTATACTATGCCGATATACTATGCCGATGATTAATTGTCAACACG
TGCTGATCATGACCAAAATCCCTTAACGTGAGTTACGCGTCGTTCCACTGAGCGTCAGACCCCGTAGAAA
AGATCAAAGGATCTTCTTGAGATCCTTTTTTTCTGCGCGTAATCTGCTGCTTGCAAACAAAAAAACCACC
GCTACCAGCGGTGGTTTGTTTGCCGGATCAAGAGCTACCAACTCTTTTTCCGAAGGTAACTGGCTTCAGC
AGAGCGCAGATACCAAATACTGTTCTTCTAGTGTAGCCGTAGTTAGGCCACCACTTCAAGAACTCTGTAG
CACCGCCTACATACCTCGCTCTGCTAATCCTGTTACCAGTGGCTGCTGCCAGTGGCGATAAGTCGTGTCT
TACCGGGTTGGACTCAAGACGATAGTTACCGGATAAGGCGCAGCGGTCGGGCTGAACGGGGGGTTCGTGC
ACACAGCCCAGCTTGGAGCGAACGACCTACACCGAACTGAGATACCTACAGCGTGAGCTATGAGAAAGCG
CCACGCTTCCCGAAGGGAGAAAGGCGGACAGGTATCCGGTAAGCGGCAGGGTCGGAACAGGAGAGCGCAC
GAGGGAGCTTCCAGGGGGAAACGCCTGGTATCTTTATAGTCCTGTCGGGTTTCGCCACCTCTGACTTGAG
CGTCGATTTTTGTGATGCTCGTCAGGGGGGCGGAGCCTATGGAAAAACGCCAGCAACGCGGCCT
Features (pLannotate 1.2.2; 13 found; start..end, strand, type, name):
     29..162     +  rep_origin     RSF ori (fragment): Plasmids containing the RSF 1030 origin of replication can be propagated in E. coli cells that contain additional plasmids with compatible origins.
    164..256     +  CDS            lacI (fragment): lac repressor; lacI; The lac repressor binds to the lac operator to inhibit transcription in E. coli. This inhibition can be relieved by adding lactose or isopropyl-β-D-thiogalactopyranoside (IPTG).
    311..338     -  terminator     rrnB T2 terminator: transcription terminator T2 from the E. coli rrnB gene
    470..513     +  terminator     rrnB T1 terminator: Escherichia coli rrnB; transcription terminator T1 from the E. coli rrnB gene
    560..596     -  CDS            lacZα (fragment): LacZα fragment of β-galactosidase; lacZ fragment
    612..708     +  protein_bind   attL2: mutant version of attL; recombination site for the Gateway® LR reaction LR Clonase™
    909..1832    +  CDS            GRF1 (fragment): GRF1_MAIZE - Also known as GRF6 From Zea mays (Maize).
   1845..2408    +  CDS            GIF1 (fragment): GIF1_ARATH - Also known as AN3 From Arabidopsis thaliana (Mouse-ear cress).
   2416..2512    -  protein_bind   attL2: mutant version of attL; recombination site for the Gateway® LR reaction LR Clonase™
   2530..2548    -  promoter       T7 promoter: promoter for bacteriophage T7 RNA polymerase
   2637..3011    -  CDS            BleoR: antibiotic-binding protein; Sh ble from Streptoalloteichus hindustanus; confers resistance to bleomycin, phleomycin, and Zeocin™
   3030..3077    -  promoter       EM7 promoter: synthetic bacterial promoter&nbsp
   3167..3755    +  rep_origin     ori: high-copy-number ColE1/pMB1/pBR322/pUC origin of replication
