[The description below was written by a language model from this plasmid's Addgene catalogue record and pLannotate feature annotations shown in this document.]
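Description:
JD630 is a Gateway entry clone built on the pDONR-zeo backbone, carrying a chimeric coding sequence in which a grapevine (Vitis) GROWTH-REGULATING FACTOR 4 (GRF4) is fused to its cofactor GRF-INTERACTING FACTOR 1 (GIF1). The plasmid totals 3,774 bp, of which about 1.7 kb is insert. It is maintained in E. coli through a high-copy ColE1/pUC-type origin and selected with Zeocin, with resistance provided by the Sh ble gene (BleoR) driven by the synthetic bacterial EM7 promoter. The rrnB T1 and T2 terminators upstream of the cloning region insulate the insert from read-through transcription. The short lacI, lacZα and RSF ori matches in the automated annotation appear to be small backbone fragments rather than functional elements.

The insert lies between two attL recombination sites, so an LR Clonase reaction can transfer it into any compatible attR destination vector. The annotation tool labels both sites attL2, although an entry clone would normally carry an attL1/attL2 pair, so this is probably a labelling artefact. The two adjacent coding segments were annotated by homology to maize GRF1 and Arabidopsis GIF1, which reflects similarity to database orthologues; the catalogue record gives the source as Vitis. The entry clone has no plant promoter or terminator, and the only promoter near the insert is a T7 promoter just outside one attL site, so expression in plants depends on the destination vector chosen. Judging from the associated publication, GRF-GIF chimeras of this kind are used to improve regeneration efficiency of transgenic plants, and this clone serves as the source for moving the Vitis version into plant transformation vectors. The depositor and repository-sequenced records give essentially the same feature map at a different start position.
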