Addgene plasmid #160394: JD630
Purpose: Vitis GRF4-GIF1 in pDONR-zeo
Depositing lab: Jorge Dubcovsky. Depositing organization: University of California, Davis. Publication: A GRF-GIF chimeric protein improves the regeneration efficiency of transgenic plants. Debernardi JM, Tricoli DM, Ercoli MF, Hayta S, Ronald P, Palatnik JF, Dubcovsky J. Nat Biotechnol. 2020 Oct 12. pii: 10.1038/s41587-020-0703-0. doi: 10.1038/s41587-020-0703-0. PubMed 33046875.
Backbone
  Vector backbone: pDONR-zeo
  Backbone size w/o insert (bp): 2076
  Total vector size (bp): 3774
  Vector type: Entry clon
Growth in bacteria
  Bacterial resistance: Bleocin (Zeocin), 50 μg/mL
  Growth temperature: 37°C
  Growth strain: DH5alpha
  Copy number: Unknown
Gene/Insert
  Gene/Insert name: Vitis GRF4-GIF1 chimera
  Species: Vitis
  Insert size (bp): 1698
Terms and licenses: Academic/Nonprofit Terms; Industry Terms: Not Available to Industry
How to cite: JD630 was a gift from Jorge Dubcovsky (Addgene plasmid # 160394 ; http://n2t.net/addgene:160394 ; RRID:Addgene_160394)
